>Addgene plasmid #249828 | pGLU_102 | addgene full sequence | sequence record 498530 | Addgene NGS Result
GTATCGCAGGTCTCACCATCCCCCCTCCCGAAGTTCTTGTAACTATTTAGTAAGGTTCAAGAACGAAAGG
ATAAGGGATGAGGCGGAGAAATGGCGCGCGGCCGCGAAAAATTCACGCGGCGGCGCGCCATTGCGGGGTG
CAACCCCGGCGAAATGAAAGGCGCCGCGCGGAGGCGGCGGCGCCTAACAGGTTGGATGATAAGTCCCCGG
TCTAGGGTCACGCGTAGGACGCGTCGAGTAGGGTGGTAGTCTGGTTTCCCGAGTCGTATGAGACCGTCAG
GCACGATCGAGCATGCTAGAAGGCTAGGTGGAGGCTCAGTGATGATAAGTCTGCGATGGTGGATGCATGT
GTCATGGTCATAGCTGTTTCCTGTGTGAAATTGTTATCCGCTCAGAGGGCACAATCCTATTCCGCGCTAT
CCGACAATCTCCAAGACATTAGGTGGAGTTCAGTTCGGCGTATGGCATATGTCGCTGGAAAGAACATGTG
AGCAAAAGGCCAGCAAAAGGCCAGGAACCGTAAAAAGGCCGCGTTGCTGGCGTTTTTCCATAGGCTCCGC
CCCCCTGACGAGCATCACAAAAATCGACGCTCAAGTCAGAGGTGGCGAAACCCGACAGGACTATAAAGAT
ACCAGGCGTTTCCCCCTGGAAGCTCCCTCGTGCGCTCTCCTGTTCCGACCCTGCCGCTTACCGGATACCT
GTCCGCCTTTCTCCCTTCGGGAAGCGTGGCGCTTTCTCATAGCTCACGCTGTAGGTATCTCAGTTCGGTG
TAGGTCGTTCGCTCCAAGCTGGGCTGTGTGCACGAACCCCCCGTTCAGCCCGACCGCTGCGCCTTATCCG
GTAACTATCGTCTTGAGTCCAACCCGGTAAGACACGACTTATCGCCACTGGCAGCAGCCACTGGTAACAG
GATTAGCAGAGCGAGGTATGTAGGCGGTGCTACAGAGTTCTTGAAGTGGTGGCCTAACTACGGCTACACT
AGAAGAACAGTATTTGGTATCTGCGCTCTGCTGAAGCCAGTTACCTTCGGAAAAAGAGTTGGTAGCTCTT
GATCCGGCAAACAAACCACCGCTGGTAGCGGTGGTTTTTTTGTTTGCAAGCAGCAGATTACGCGCAGAAA
AAAAGGATCTCAAGAAGATCCTTTGATCTTTTCTACGGGGTCTGACGCTCTATTCAACAAAGCCGCCGTC
CCGTCAAGTCAGCGTAAATGGGTAGGGGGCTTCAAATCGTCCCCCCATACGATATAAGTTGTTACTAGTG
CTTGGATTCTCACCAATAAAAAACGCCCGGCGGCAACCGAGCGTTCTGAACAAATCCAGATGGAGTTCTG
AGGTCATTACTGGATCTATCAACAGGAGTCCAAGCGAGCTCGATATCAAATTACGCCCCGCCCTGCCACT
CATCGCAGTACTGTTGTAATTCATTAAGCATTCTGCCGACATGGAAGCCATCACAAACGGCATGATGAAC
CTGAATCGCCAGCGGCATCAGCACCTTGTCGCCTTGCGTATAATATTTGCCCATGGTGAAAACGGGGGCG
AAGAAGTTGTCCATATTGGCCACGTTTAAATCAAAACTGGTGAAACTCACCCAGGGATTGGCTGAGACGA
AAAACATATTCTCAATAAACCCTTTAGGGAAATAGGCCAGGTTTTCACCGTAACACGCCACATCTTGCGA
ATATATGTGTAGAAACTGCCGGAAATCGTCGTGGTATTCACTCCAGAGCGATGAAAACGTTTCAGTTTGC
TCATGGAAAACGGTGTAACAAGGGTGAACACTATCCCATATCACCAGCTCACCGTCTTTCATTGCCATAC
GAAATTCCGGATGAGCATTCATCAGGCGGGCAAGAATGTGAATAAAGGCCGGATAAAACTTGTGCTTATT
TTTCTTTACGGTCTTTAAAAAGGCCGTAATATCCAGCTGAACGGTCTGGTTATAGGTACATTGAGCAACT
GACTGAAATGCCTCAAAATGTTCTTTACGATGCCATTGGGATATATCAACGGTGGTATATCCAGTGATTT
TTTTCTCCATTTTAGCTTCCTTAGCTCCTGAAAATCTCGATAACTCAAAAAATACGCCCGGTAGTGATCT
TATTTCATTATGGTGAAAGTTGGAACCTCTTACGTGCCGATCAACGTCTCATTGATACCTGAAACAAAAC
CCATCGTACGGCCAAGGAAGTCTCCAATAACTGTGATCCACCACAAGCGCCAGGGTTTTCCCAGTCACGA
CGTTGTAAAACGACGGCCAGTCATGCATAATCCGCACGCATCTGGAATAAGGAAGTGCCATTCCGCCTGA
CCT
Features (pLannotate 1.2.2; 6 found; start..end, strand, type, name):
    379..394     -  protein_bind   lac operator (fragment): The lac repressor binds to the lac operator to inhibit transcription in E. coli. This inhibition can be relieved by adding lactose or isopropyl-β-D-thiogalactopyranoside (IPTG). lac repressor encoded by lacI
    545..1133    -  rep_origin     ori: high-copy-number ColE1/pMB1/pBR322/pUC origin of replication
   1266..1360    -  terminator     lambda t0 terminator: transcription terminator from phage lambda
   1384..2040    -  CDS            cat: CAT_ECOLX - Experimental evidence at protein level: Swiss-Prot protein existence level 1. This enzyme is an effector of chloramphenicol resistance in bacteria. From Escherichia coli. This protein is used as a marker in many commonly used cloning vectors, such as pACYC184.
   2041..2143    -  promoter       cat promoter: promoter of the E. coli cat gene encoding chloramphenicol acetyltransferase
   2218..2261    -  CDS            lacZα (fragment): LacZα fragment of β-galactosidase; lacZ fragment
