[The description below was written by a language model from this plasmid's Addgene catalogue record and pLannotate feature annotations shown in this document.]
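Description:
pGLU_102 is a small (about 2.3 kb) high-copy synthetic biology plasmid that carries one member of a part library, recorded as RS421 library variant 13481. No named backbone is given. It is maintained in E. coli through a ColE1/pMB1/pUC-type origin of replication and selected with chloramphenicol. Resistance comes from a cat (chloramphenicol acetyltransferase) gene driven by its native cat promoter and followed by a phage lambda t0 transcription terminator.

The insert is listed as "13481_[Himar]", with Burkholderia sp. 383 given as the source species. The name and the associated work on scalable transposon mutagenesis in non-model bacteria suggest that this variant is a library element meant for use in a Himar (mariner-family) transposon system. The record does not say what kind of part it is, such as a promoter or other regulatory sequence, or how it is arranged relative to any transposon components. The automated annotation does not identify the insert either. Besides the origin and the resistance cassette, it finds only a short lac operator fragment and a short lacZα fragment, which are most likely remnants of a cloning site. No transposase gene, inverted repeats or conjugative transfer origin were annotated. The unannotated stretches of the sequence, mainly at its start and between these fragments, presumably hold the Burkholderia-derived variant. The plasmid is best regarded as a storage or source construct for this single library variant, not a complete mutagenesis vector.
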