Addgene plasmid #249828: pGLU_102
Purpose: RS421 library variant 13481
Depositing lab: Nili Ostrov. Depositing organization: Cultivarium, Convergent Research. Publication: A scalable transposon mutagenesis system for non-model bacteria. Gilbert C, Leung J, Crits-Christoph A, Kang SC, Esmurria A, Fenn K, Brumwell SL, Martin-Moldes Z, Mendler K, Barnum TP, Nguyen M-A, Lee HH, Ostrov N. bioRxiv 2025.12.22.696024 10.64898/2025.12.22.696024.
Backbone
  Vector backbone: N/A
  Vector type: Synthetic Biology
Growth in bacteria
  Bacterial resistance: Chloramphenicol, 25 μg/mL
  Growth temperature: 37°C
  Growth strain: DH5alpha
  Copy number: High Copy
Gene/Insert
  Gene/Insert name: 13481_[Himar]
  Species: Burkholderia sp. 383
  Mutation: N/A
  Cloning method: Other
Terms and licenses: Academic/Nonprofit Terms; Industry Terms: Not Available to Industry
How to cite: pGLU_102 was a gift from Nili Ostrov (Addgene plasmid # 249828 ; http://n2t.net/addgene:249828 ; RRID:Addgene_249828)
